>Addgene plasmid #170329 | pESUMO-hRORg2 | addgene full sequence | sequence record 335147 | Addgene NGS Result
TAATACGACTCACTATAGGGGAATTGTGAGCGGATAACAATTCCCCTCTAGAAATAATTTTGTTTAACTT
TAAGAAGGAGATATACCATGGGTCATCACCATCATCATCACGGGTCCCTGCAGGACTCAGAAGTCAATCA
AGAAGCTAAGCCAGAGGTCAAGCCAGAAGTCAAGCCTGAGACTCACATCAATTTAAAGGTGTCCGATGGA
TCTTCAGAGATCTTCTTCAAGATCAAAAAGACCACTCCTTTAAGAAGGCTGATGGAAGCGTTCGCTAAAA
GACAGGGTAAGGAAATGGACTCCTTAAGATTCTTGTACGACGGTATTAGAATTCAAGCTGATCAGGCCCC
TGAAGATTTGGACATGGAGGATAACGATATTATTGAGGCTCACCGCGAACAGATTGGAGGTATGATGCGT
ACCCAGATTGAAGTGATCCCGTGCAAGATTTGCGGTGATAAAAGCAGCGGTATCCACTACGGCGTTATTA
CCTGCGAGGGTTGCAAGGGCTTCTTTCGTCGTAGCCAGCGTTGCAACGCGGCGTATAGCTGCACCCGTCA
GCAAAACTGCCCGATCGACCGTACCAGCCGTAACCGTTGCCAACACTGCCGTCTGCAGAAGTGCCTGGCG
CTGGGTATGAGCCGTGATGCGGTGAAATTCGGCCGTATGAGCAAGAAACAGCGTGACAGCCTGCACGCGG
AAGTGCAAAAGCAGCTGCAGCAACGTCAGCAACAGCAACAGGAACCGGTGGTTAAAACCCCGCCGGCGGG
TGCGCAGGGTGCGGACACCCTGACCTACACCCTGGGTCTGCCGGATGGTCAACTGCCGCTGGGTAGCAGC
CCGGACCTGCCGGAAGCGAGCGCGTGCCCGCCGGGCCTGCTGAAGGCGAGCGGTAGCGGCCCGAGCTATA
GCAACAACCTGGCGAAAGCGGGTCTGAACGGTGCGAGCTGCCACCTGGAGTACAGCCCGGAACGTGGTAA
AGCGGAGGGCCGTGAAAGCTTCTATAGCACCGGTAGCCAACTGACCCCGGATCGTTGCGGCCTGCGTTTT
GAGGAACACCGTCATCCGGGTCTGGGTGAACTGGGTCAAGGTCCGGACAGCTACGGTAGCCCGAGCTTCC
GTAGCACCCCGGAAGCGCCGTATGCGAGCCTGACCGAGATCGAACACCTGGTGCAGAGCGTTTGCAAGAG
CTACCGTGAAACCTGCCAACTGCGTCTGGAAGATCTGCTGCGTCAGCGTAGCAACATTTTTAGCCGTGAG
GAAGTGACCGGTTACCAACGTAAAAGCATGTGGGAGATGTGGGAACGTTGCGCGCACCACCTGACCGAGG
CGATCCAGTATGTGGTTGAATTCGCGAAGCGTCTGAGCGGTTTTATGGAGCTGTGCCAAAACGATCAGAT
TGTGCTGCTGAAAGCGGGCGCGATGGAAGTGGTTCTGGTTCGTATGTGCCGTGCGTACAACGCGGACAAC
CGTACCGTTTTCTTTGAGGGCAAGTATGGTGGCATGGAACTGTTCCGTGCGCTGGGCTGCAGCGAGCTGA
TCAGCAGCATTTTCGATTTTAGCCACAGCCTGAGCGCGCTGCACTTTAGCGAGGACGAAATCGCGCTGTA
CACCGCGCTGGTGCTGATTAACGCGCACCGTCCGGGTCTGCAAGAGAAGCGTAAAGTTGAACAACTGCAG
TATAACCTGGAGCTGGCGTTTCACCACCACCTGTGCAAGACCCACCGTCAGAGCATTCTGGCGAAACTGC
CGCCGAAGGGCAAACTGCGTAGCCTGTGCAGCCAACACGTGGAACGTCTGCAAATCTTCCAGCACCTGCA
CCCGATTGTGGTTCAGGCGGCGTTTCCGCCGCTGTATAAGGAACTGTTTAGCACCGAAACCGAGAGCCCG
GTTGGCCTGAGCAAGTGATAATCTAGAGGATCCGAATTCGAGCTCCGTCGACAAGCTTGCGGCCGCACTC
GAGCACCACCACCACCACCACTGAGATCCGGCTGCTAACAAAGCCCGAAAGGAAGCTGAGTTGGCTGCTG
CCACCGCTGAGCAATAACTAGCATAACCCCTTGGGGCCTCTAAACGGGTCTTGAGGGGTTTTTTGCTGAA
AGGAGGAACTATATCCGGATTGGCGAATGGG
[124 nt withheld, positions 2132-2255]
C
[91 nt withheld, positions 2257-2347]
A
[49 nt withheld, positions 2349-2397]
CCTTTGACGTTGGAGTCCACGTTCTTT
[37 nt withheld, positions 2425-2461]
ACCCTATCTCGGTCTATTCTTTTGATTTATAAGGGATTTTGCCGATTTCGGCCTATTGGTTAAAAAATGA
GCTGATTTAACAAAAATTTAACGCGAATTTTAACAAAATATTAACGCTTACAATTTAGGTGGCACTTTTC
GGGGAAATGTGCGCGGAACCCCTATTTGTTTATTTTTCTAAATACATTCAAATATGTATCCGCTCATGAG
ACAATAACCCTGATAAATGCTTCAATAATATTGAAAAAGGAAGAGTATGAGTATTCAACATTTCCGTGTC
GCCCTTATTCCCTTTTTTGCGGCATTTTGCCTTCCTGTTTTTGCTCACCCAGAAACGCTGGTGAAAGTAA
AAGATGCTGAAGATCAGTTGGGTGCACGAGTGGGTTACATCGAACTGGATCTCAACAGCGGTAAGATCCT
TGAGAGTTTTCGCCCCGAAGAACGTTTTCCAATGATGAGCACTTTTAAAGTTCTGCTATGTGGCGCGGTA
TTATCCCGTATTGACGCCGGGCAAGAGCAACTCGGTCGCCGCATACACTATTCTCAGAATGACTTGGTTG
AGTACTCACCAGTCACAGAAAAGCATCTTACGGATGGCATGACAGTAAGAGAATTATGCAGTGCTGCCAT
AACCATGAGTGATAACACTGCGGCCAACTTACTTCTGACAACGATCGGAGGACCGAAGGAGCTAACCGCT
TTTTTGCACAACATGGGGGATCATGTAACTCGCCTTGATCGTTGGGAACCGGAGCTGAATGAAGCCATAC
CAAACGACGAGCGTGACACCACGATGCCTGCAGCAATGGCAACAACGTTGCGCAAACTATTAACTGGCGA
ACTACTTACTCTAGCTTCCCGGCAACAATTAATAGACTGGATGGAGGCGGATAAAGTTGCAGGACCACTT
CTGCGCTCGGCCCTTCCGGCTGGCTGGTTTATTGCTGATAAATCTGGAGCCGGTGAGCGTGGTTCTCGCG
GTATCATTGCAGCACTGGGGCCAGATGGTAAGCCCTCCCGTATCGTAGTTATCTACACGACGGGGAGTCA
GGCAACTATGGATGAACGAAATAGACAGATCGCTGAGATAGGTGCCTCACTGATTAAGCATTGGTAACTG
TCAGACCAAGTTTACTCATATATACTTTAGATTGATTTAAAACTTCATTTTTAATTTAAAAGGATCTAGG
TGAAGATCCTTTTTGATAATCTCATGACCAAAATCCCTTAACGTGAGTTTTCGTTCCACTGAGCGTCAGA
CCCCGTAGAAAAGATCAAAGGATCTTCTTGAGATCCTTTTTTTCTGCGCGTAATCTGCTGCTTGCAAACA
AAAAAACCACCGCTACCAGCGGTGGTTTGTTTGCCGGATCAAGAGCTACCAACTCTTTTTCCGAAGGTAA
CTGGCTTCAGCAGAGCGCAGATACCAAATACTGTCCTTCTAGTGTAGCCGTAGTTAGGCCACCACTTCAA
GAACTCTGTAGCACCGCCTACATACCTCGCTCTGCTAATCCTGTTACCAGTGGCTGCTGCCAGTGGCGAT
AAGTCGTGTCTTACCGGGTTGGACTCAAGACGATAGTTACCGGATAAGGCGCAGCGGTCGGGCTGAACGG
GGGGTTCGTGCACACAGCCCAGCTTGGAGCGAACGACCTACACCGAACTGAGATACCTACAGCGTGAGCT
ATGAGAAAGCGCCACGCTTCCCGAAGGGAGAAAGGCGGACAGGTATCCGGTAAGCGGCAGGGTCGGAACA
GGAGAGCGCACGAGGGAGCTTCCAGGGGGAAACGCCTGGTATCTTTATAGTCCTGTCGGGTTTCGCCACC
TCTGACTTGAGCGTCGATTTTTGTGATGCTCGTCAGGGGGGCGGAGCCTATGGAAAAACGCCAGCAACGC
GGCCTTTTTACGGTTCCTGGCCTTTTGCTGGCCTTTTGCTCACATGTTCTTTCCTGCGTTATCCCCTGAT
TCTGTGGATAACCGTATTACCGCCTTTGAGTGAGCTGATACCGCTCGCCGCAGCCGAACGACCGAGCGCA
GCGAGTCAGTGAGCGAGGAAGCGGAAGAGCGCCTGATGCGGTATTTTCTCCTTACGCATCTGTGCGGTAT
TTCACACCGCAATGGTGCACTCTCAGTACAATCTGCTCTGATGCCGCATAGTTAAGCCAGTATACACTCC
GCTATCGCTACGTGACTGGGTCATGGCTGCGCCCCGACACCCGCCAACACCCGCTGACGCGCCCTGACGG
GCTTGTCTGCTCCCGGCATCCGCTTACAGACAAGCTGTGACCGTCTCCGGGAGCTGCATGTGTCAGAGGT
TTTCACCGTCATCACCGAAACGCGCGAGGCAGCTGCGGTAAAGCTCATCAGCGTGGTCGTGAAGCGATTC
ACAGATGTCTGCCTGTTCATCCGCGTCCAGCTCGTTGAGTTTCTCCAGAAGCGTTAATGTCTGGCTTCTG
ATAAAGCGGGCCATGTTAAGGGCGGTTTTTTCCTGTTTGGTCACTGATGCCTCCGTGTAAGGGGGATTTC
TGTTCATGGGGGTAATGATACCGATGAAACGAGAGAGGATGCTCACGATACGGGTTACTGATGATGAACA
TGCCCGGTTACTGGAACGTTGTGAGGGTAAACAACTGGCGGTATGGATGCGGCGGGACCAGAGAAAAATC
ACTCAGGGTCAATGCCAGCGCTTCGTTAATACAGATGTAGGTGTTCCACAGGGTAGCCAGCAGCATCCTG
CGATGCAGATCCGGAACATAATGGTGCAGGGCGCTGACTTCCGCGTTTCCAGACTTTACGAAACACGGAA
ACCGAAGACCATTCATGTTGTTGCTCAGGTCGCAGACGTTTTGCAGCAGCAGTCGCTTCACGTTCGCTCG
CGTATCGGTGATTCATTCTGCTAACCAGTAAGGCAACCCCGCCAGCCTAGCCGGGTCCTCAACGACAGGA
GCACGATCATGCGCACCCGTGGGGCCGCCATGCCGGCGATAATGGCCTGCTTCTCGCCGAAACGTTTGGT
GGCGGGACCAGTGACGAAGGCTTGAGCGAGGGCGTGCAAGATTCCGAATACCGCAAGCGACAGGCCGATC
ATCGTCGCGCTCCAGCGAAAGCGGTCCTCGCCGAAAATGACCCAGAGCGCTGCCGGCACCTGTCCTACGA
GTTGCATGATAAAGAAGACAGTCATAAGTGCGGCGACGATAGTCATGCCCCGCGCCCACCGGAAGGAGCT
GACTGGGTTGAAGGCTCTCAAGGGCATCGGTCGAGATCCCGGTGCCTAATGAGTGAGCTAACTTACATTA
ATTGCGTTGCGCTCACTGCCCGCTTTCCAGTCGGGAAACCTGTCGTGCCAGCTGCATTAATGAATCGGCC
AACGCGCGGGGAGAGGCGGTTTGCGTATTGGGCGCCAGGGTGGTTTTTCTTTTCACCAGTGAGACGGGCA
ACAGCTGATTGCCCTTCACCGCCTGGCCCTGAGAGAGTTGCAGCAAGCGGTCCACGCTGGTTTGCCCCAG
CAGGCGAAAATCCTGTTTGATGGTGGTTAACGGCGGGATATAACATGAGCTGTCTTCGGTATCGTCGTAT
CCCACTACCGAGATATCCGCACCAACGCGCAGCCCGGACTCGGTAATGGCGCGCATTGCGCCCAGCGCCA
TCTGATCGTTGGCAACCAGCATCGCAGTGGGAACGATGCCCTCATTCAGCATTTGCATGGTTTGTTGAAA
ACCGGACATGGCACTCCAGTCGCCTTCCCGTTCCGCTATCGGCTGAATTTGATTGCGAGTGAGATATTTA
TGCCAGCCAGCCAGACGCAGACGCGCCGAGACAGAACTTAATGGGCCCGCTAACAGCGCGATTTGCTGGT
GACCCAATGCGACCAGATGCTCCACGCCCAGTCGCGTACCGTCTTCATGGGAGAAAATAATACTGTTGAT
GGGTGTCTGGTCAGAGACATCAAGAAATAACGCCGGAACATTAGTGCAGGCAGCTTCCACAGCAATGGCA
TCCTGGTCATCCAGCGGATAGTTAATGATCAGCCCACTGACGCGTTGCGCGAGAAGATTGTGCACCGCCG
CTTTACAGGCTTCGACGCCGCTTCGTTCTACCATCGACACCACCACGCTGGCACCCAGTTGATCGGCGCG
AGATTTAATCGCCGCGACAATTTGCGACGGCGCGTGCAGGGCCAGACTGGAGGTGGCAACGCCAATCAGC
AACGACTGTTTGCCCGCCAGTTGTTGTGCCACGCGGTTGGGAATGTAATTCAGCTCCGCCATCGCCGCTT
CCACTTTTTCCCGCGTTTTCGCAGAAACGTGGCTGGCCTGGTTCACCACGCGGGAAACGGTCTGATAAGA
GACACCGGCATACTCTGCGACATCGTATAACGTTACTGGTTTCACATTCACCACCCTGAATTGACTCTCT
TCCGGGCGCTATCATGCCATACCGCGAAAGGTTTTGCGCCATTCGATGGTGTCCGGGATCTCGACGCTCT
CCCTTATGCGACTCCTGCATTAGGAAGCAGCCCAGTAGTAGGTTGAGGCCGTTGAGCACCGCCGCCGCAA
GGAATGGTGCATGCAAGGAGATGGCGCCCAACAGTCCCCCGGCCACGGGGCCTGCCACCATACCCACGCC
GAAACAAGCGCTCATGAGCCCGAAGTGGCGAGCCCGATCTTCCCCATCGGTGATGTCGGCGATATAGGCG
CCAGCAACCGCACCTGTGGCGCCGGTGATGCCGGCCACGATGCGTCCGGCGTAGAGGATCGAGATCTCGA
TCCCGCGAAAT
Features (pLannotate 1.2.2; 19 found; start..end, strand, type, name):
      1..19      +  promoter       T7 promoter: promoter for bacteriophage T7 RNA polymerase
     20..44      +  protein_bind   lac operator: The lac repressor binds to the lac operator to inhibit transcription in E. coli. This inhibition can be relieved by adding lactose or isopropyl-β-D-thiogalactopyranoside (IPTG). lac repressor encoded by lacI
     59..81      +  RBS            RBS: efficient ribosome binding site from bacteriophage T7 gene 10 (Olins and Rangwala, 1989)
    340..1905    +  CDS            RORC: RORG_HUMAN - Also known as NR1F3, RORG, RZRG. Experimental evidence at protein level: Swiss-Prot protein existence level 1. [Isoform 2]: Essential for thymopoiesis and the development of several secondary lymphoid tissues, including lymph nodes and Peyer's patches. Required for the generation of LTi (lymphoid tissue inducer) cells. Regulates thymocyte survival through DNA-binding on ROREs of target gene promoter regions and recruitment of coactivaros via the AF-2. Also plays a key role, downstream of IL6 and TGFB and synergistically with RORA, for lineage specification of uncommitted CD4(+) T-
   1964..1981    +  CDS            9xHis (fragment): 9xHis affinity tag
   1991..2040    +  CDS            SET1 (fragment): solubility-enhancement tag derived from T7 phage gene 10B
   2048..2095    +  terminator     T7 terminator: transcription terminator for bacteriophage T7 RNA polymerase
   2132..2560    +  rep_origin     f1 ori (sequence partly withheld): f1 bacteriophage origin of replication; arrow indicates direction of (+) strand synthesis
   2613..2717    +  promoter       AmpR promoter: bla
   2718..3578    +  CDS            AmpR: β-lactamase; bla; confers resistance to ampicillin, carbenicillin, and related antibiotics
   3749..4337    +  rep_origin     ori: high-copy-number ColE1/pMB1/pBR322/pUC origin of replication
   4523..4662    -  misc_feature   bom: basis of mobility region from pBR322
   4764..4955    -  CDS            rop: Rop protein, which maintains plasmids at low copy number; rop
   4972..5352    +  CDS            YPB1_ECOLX: Protein predicted: Swiss-Prot protein existence level 4. From Escherichia coli.
   5424..5715    -  CDS            TcR (fragment): tetracycline efflux protein; tet; confers resistance to tetracycline
   5730..5751    -  protein_bind   CAP binding site: CAP binding activates transcription in the presence of cAMP. E. coli catabolite activator protein
   5764..6846    -  CDS            lacI: lac repressor; lacI; The lac repressor binds to the lac operator to inhibit transcription in E. coli. This inhibition can be relieved by adding lactose or isopropyl-β-D-thiogalactopyranoside (IPTG).
   6847..6924    -  promoter       lacI promoter: lacI
   6932..7211    -  CDS            TcR (fragment): tetracycline efflux protein; tet; confers resistance to tetracycline
