[The description below was written by a language model from this plasmid's Addgene catalogue record and pLannotate feature annotations shown in this document.]
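Description:
pESUMO-hRORg2 is a bacterial expression plasmid built on the commercial pESUMO backbone, a pET-style vector, for producing human RORγ isoform 2 (RORγt, encoded by RORC) in E. coli. It is maintained through a ColE1/pBR322-type origin accompanied by the bom site and the rop gene, which keeps copy number modest, and is selected with ampicillin via β-lactamase. An f1 origin is also present, along with nonfunctional fragments of the tetracycline resistance gene left over from the pBR322 lineage. The catalogue lists the total size at about 7.2 kb, consistent with the sequenced record.

Expression is driven by a T7 promoter followed by a lac operator and the T7 gene 10 ribosome binding site, and the plasmid carries its own lacI gene. Transcription is therefore repressed until IPTG is added, and it requires a host that supplies T7 RNA polymerase. The codon-optimized RORC coding sequence was cloned between a BsaI site (destroyed) and XhoI, placing it in frame behind the backbone's N-terminal His-SUMO tag. The annotation tool did not label this tag, but the unannotated stretch between the ribosome binding site and the start of the RORC feature is where it would lie. The His portion allows metal-affinity purification, while SUMO typically improves solubility and can be removed by a SUMO-specific protease. A His-tag fragment and a short tag-like segment annotated downstream of the insert are backbone remnants before the T7 terminator. The record does not indicate whether they are translated.

The construct is intended for recombinant production and purification of RORγt. The associated publication concerns conformational changes of the receptor during response element recognition and coregulator engagement.
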