Addgene plasmid #170329: pESUMO-hRORg2
Purpose: Expresses RORg isoform 2 with N-terminal HisSUMO tag in bacteria
Depositing lab: Patrick Griffin. Depositing organization: UF Scripps Biomedical Research. Publication: Conformational Changes of RORgamma During Response Element Recognition and Coregulator Engagement. Strutzenberg TS, Zhu Y, Novick SJ, Garcia-Ordonez RD, Doebelin C, He Y, Chang MR, Kamenecka TM, Edwards DP, Griffin PR. J Mol Biol. 2021 Sep 20;433(22):167258. doi: 10.1016/j.jmb.2021.167258. PubMed 34547329.
Backbone
  Vector backbone: pESUMO
  Backbone manufacturer: LifeSensor
  Backbone size w/o insert (bp): 5476
  Total vector size (bp): 7236
  Vector type: Bacterial Expression
Growth in bacteria
  Bacterial resistance: Ampicillin, 100 μg/mL
  Growth temperature: 37°C
  Growth strain: DH5alpha
  Copy number: Unknown
Gene/Insert
  Gene/Insert name: RORG isoform 2 (alt name: RORgammaT)
  Species: H. sapiens (human)
  Insert size (bp): 1501
  Mutation: codon optimized
  Entrez Gene: RORC (a.k.a. IMD42, NR1F3, RORG, RZR-GAMMA, RZRG, TOR)
  Promoter: T7
  Tag / fusion protein: HisSUMO (N terminal on backbone)
  Cloning method: Restriction Enzyme; 5′ cloning site BsaI (destroyed during cloning); 3′ cloning site XhoI (not destroyed)
  Sequencing primers: 5′ ACCACTCCTTTAAGAAGGC; 3′ GCTAGTTATTGCTCAGCGG
Terms and licenses: Academic/Nonprofit Terms; Industry Terms: Not Available to Industry
How to cite: pESUMO-hRORg2 was a gift from Patrick Griffin (Addgene plasmid # 170329 ; http://n2t.net/addgene:170329 ; RRID:Addgene_170329)
